Addgene plasmid #92150: pcDNA4 HisMax-V5-GFP-RRBP1
Purpose: Expresses V5- and EGFP-tagged human RRBP1 (with 54 decapeptide repeats) in mammalian cells.
Depositing lab: Alice Ting. Depositing organization: Massachusetts Institute of Technology. Publication: Proteomic mapping of cytosol-facing outer mitochondrial and ER membranes in living human cells by proximity biotinylation. Hung V, Lam SS, Udeshi ND, Svinkina T, Guzman G, Mootha VK, Carr SA, Ting AY. Elife. 2017 Apr 25;6. pii: e24463. doi: 10.7554/eLife.24463. PubMed 28441135.
Backbone
  Vector backbone: pcDNA4 HisMax
  Backbone manufacturer: Invitrogen
  Backbone size w/o insert (bp): 5300
  Vector type: Mammalian Expression
Growth in bacteria
  Bacterial resistance: Ampicillin, 100 μg/mL
  Growth temperature: 37°C
  Growth strain: DH5alpha
  Copy number: Unknown
Gene/Insert
  Gene/Insert name: RRBP1 (alt name: p180)
  Species: H. sapiens (human)
  Insert size (bp): 4620
  Mutation: In RRBP1: N951S and T1329L. E1279 is also missing.
  Entrez Gene: RRBP1 (a.k.a. ES/130, ES130, RRp, hES, p180)
  Promoter: CMV
  Tag / fusion protein: Calreticulin signal peptide (N terminal on insert); V5 (N terminal on insert); EGFP (A207K mutation) (N terminal on insert)
  Cloning method: Unknown
  Sequencing primers: 5′ CMVf; 3′ BGHr
Resource information
  A portion of this plasmid was derived from a plasmid made by: pcDNA4 HisMax-GFP-RRBP1 was obtained from Alexander F. Palazzo (University of Toronto).
Terms and licenses: Academic/Nonprofit Terms; Industry Terms: Not Available to Industry
How to cite: pcDNA4 HisMax-V5-GFP-RRBP1 was a gift from Alice Ting (Addgene plasmid # 92150 ; http://n2t.net/addgene:92150 ; RRID:Addgene_92150)
