[The description below was written by a language model from this plasmid's Addgene catalogue record and pLannotate feature annotations shown in this document.]
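Description:
pcDNA4 HisMax-V5-GFP-RRBP1 is a mammalian expression plasmid of about 10.4 kb built on the Invitrogen pcDNA4 HisMax backbone. It is propagated in E. coli through a high-copy ColE1/pUC-type origin and selected with ampicillin via the β-lactamase gene. An f1 origin is also present. A second marker cassette places the Sh ble bleomycin/Zeocin resistance gene under tandem SV40 early and bacterial EM7 promoters, followed by an SV40 polyadenylation signal, so it could in principle be used for Zeocin selection in mammalian cells. The short "HIV-1 LTR", lacI and Klebsiella ble fragments in the automated annotation are probably small backbone sequence matches rather than functional elements.

The payload is a single fusion open reading frame driven by the CMV immediate-early enhancer and promoter and terminated by the bovine growth hormone polyadenylation signal. A T7 promoter lies upstream of the coding region. According to the record, the fusion begins with a calreticulin signal peptide, followed by a V5 epitope tag and EGFP carrying the monomerising A207K mutation (annotated as mEGFP), all N-terminal to human RRBP1. The signal peptide is not annotated in the feature table, and the short tag fragment just upstream of mEGFP may correspond to V5. RRBP1, also called p180, is a ribosome receptor of the endoplasmic reticulum membrane. This version contains 54 decapeptide repeats and differs from the reference protein by N951S, T1329L and the loss of E1279.

The plasmid was partly derived from an earlier GFP-RRBP1 construct. It expresses RRBP1 that can be followed by fluorescence or detected through V5 in mammalian cells, and it was deposited with a study mapping cytosol-facing ER and outer mitochondrial membrane proteomes by proximity biotinylation.
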