Features (pLannotate 1.2.2; 23 found; start..end, strand, type, name):
     28..80      -  misc_feature   bom (fragment): basis of mobility region from pBR322
    235..614     +  enhancer       CMV enhancer: human cytomegalovirus immediate early enhancer
    615..818     +  promoter       CMV promoter: human cytomegalovirus (CMV) immediate early promoter
    814..847     +  LTR            5' LTR (truncated) (fragment): truncated 5' long terminal repeat (LTR) from HIV-1
    863..881     +  promoter       T7 promoter: promoter for bacteriophage T7 RNA polymerase
    964..989     +  misc_feature   12Pktag (fragment)
   1012..1728    +  CDS            mEGFP: mEGFP is a basic (constitutively fluorescent) green fluorescent protein published in 2002, derived from Aequorea victoria. It has moderate acid sensitivity.
   1762..6378    +  CDS            RRBP1: RRBP1_HUMAN - Also known as KIAA1398. Experimental evidence at protein level: Swiss-Prot protein existence level 1. Acts as a ribosome receptor and mediates interaction between the ribosome and the endoplasmic reticulum membrane. From Homo sapiens (Human).
   6425..6649    +  polyA_signal   bGH poly(A) signal: bovine growth hormone polyadenylation signal
   6653..6674    +  promoter       SV40 promoter (fragment): SV40 enhancer and early promoter
   6695..7123    +  rep_origin     f1 ori (sequence partly withheld): f1 bacteriophage origin of replication; arrow indicates direction of (+) strand synthesis
   7137..7466    +  promoter       SV40 promoter: SV40 enhancer and early promoter
   7514..7561    +  promoter       EM7 promoter: synthetic bacterial promoter&nbsp
   7580..7954    +  CDS            BleoR: antibiotic-binding protein; Sh ble from Streptoalloteichus hindustanus; confers resistance to bleomycin, phleomycin, and Zeocin™
   7964..8089    +  CDS            ble (fragment): BLE_KLEPN - Experimental evidence at protein level: Swiss-Prot protein existence level 1. Binding protein with a strong affinity to the bleomycin family of antibiotics. Binds to CL990; an antimitotic-antibiotic compound. From Klebsiella pneumoniae.
   8084..8205    +  polyA_signal   SV40 poly(A) signal: SV40 polyadenylation signal
   8278..8294    -  protein_bind   lac operator: The lac repressor binds to the lac operator to inhibit transcription in E. coli. This inhibition can be relieved by adding lactose or isopropyl-β-D-thiogalactopyranoside (IPTG). lac repressor encoded by lacI
   8302..8332    -  promoter       lac promoter: promoter for the E. coli lac operon
   8347..8368    -  protein_bind   CAP binding site: CAP binding activates transcription in the presence of cAMP. E. coli catabolite activator protein
   8381..8473    -  CDS            lacI (fragment): lac repressor; lacI; The lac repressor binds to the lac operator to inhibit transcription in E. coli. This inhibition can be relieved by adding lactose or isopropyl-β-D-thiogalactopyranoside (IPTG).
   8656..9244    -  rep_origin     ori: high-copy-number ColE1/pMB1/pBR322/pUC origin of replication
   9415..10275   -  CDS            AmpR: β-lactamase; bla; confers resistance to ampicillin, carbenicillin, and related antibiotics
  10276..10380   -  promoter       AmpR promoter: bla
>Addgene plasmid #92150 | pcDNA4 HisMax-V5-GFP-RRBP1 | addgene full sequence | sequence record 181297 | Addgene NGS Result
GACGGATCGGGAGATCTCCCGATCCCCTATGGTGCACTCTCAGTACAATCTGCTCTGATGCCGCATAGTT
AAGCCAGTATCTGCTCCCTGCTTGTGTGTTGGAGGTCGCTGAGTAGTGCGCGAGCAAAATTTAAGCTACA
ACAAGGCAAGGCTTGACCGACAATTGCATGAAGAATCTGCTTAGGGTTAGGCGTTTTGCGCTGCTTCGCG
ATGTACGGGCCAGATATACGCGTTGACATTGATTATTGACTAGTTATTAATAGTAATCAATTACGGGGTC
ATTAGTTCATAGCCCATATATGGAGTTCCGCGTTACATAACTTACGGTAAATGGCCCGCCTGGCTGACCG
CCCAACGACCCCCGCCCATTGACGTCAATAATGACGTATGTTCCCATAGTAACGCCAATAGGGACTTTCC
ATTGACGTCAATGGGTGGAGTATTTACGGTAAACTGCCCACTTGGCAGTACATCAAGTGTATCATATGCC
AAGTACGCCCCCTATTGACGTCAATGACGGTAAATGGCCCGCCTGGCATTATGCCCAGTACATGACCTTA
TGGGACTTTCCTACTTGGCAGTACATCTACGTATTAGTCATCGCTATTACCATGGTGATGCGGTTTTGGC
AGTACATCAATGGGCGTGGATAGCGGTTTGACTCACGGGGATTTCCAAGTCTCCACCCCATTGACGTCAA
TGGGAGTTTGTTTTGGCACCAAAATCAACGGGACTTTCCAAAATGTCGTAACAACTCCGCCCCATTGACG
CAAATGGGCGGTAGGCGTGTACGGTGGGAGGTCTATATAAGCAGAGCTCTCTGGCTAACTAGAGAACCCA
CTGCTTACTGGCTTATCGAAATTAATACGACTCACTATAGGGAGACCCAAGCTGGCTAGCATGCTGCTAT
CCGTGCCGTTGCTGCTCGGCCTCCTCGGCCTGGCCGTCGCCCGGGATCCTGGCAAGCCGATCCCTAACCC
TCTGCTGGGCCTGGACAGCACTACGGATCCAATGGTGAGCAAGGGCGAGGAGCTGTTCACCGGGGTGGTG
CCCATCCTGGTCGAGCTGGACGGCGACGTAAACGGCCACAAGTTCAGCGTGTCCGGCGAGGGCGAGGGCG
ATGCCACCTACGGCAAGCTGACCCTGAAGTTCATCTGCACCACCGGCAAGCTGCCCGTGCCCTGGCCCAC
CCTCGTGACCACCCTGACCTACGGCGTGCAGTGCTTCAGCCGCTACCCCGACCACATGAAGCAGCACGAC
TTCTTCAAGTCCGCCATGCCCGAAGGCTACGTCCAGGAGCGCACCATCTTCTTCAAGGACGACGGCAACT
ACAAGACCCGCGCCGAGGTGAAGTTCGAGGGCGACACCCTGGTGAACCGCATCGAGCTGAAGGGCATCGA
CTTCAAGGAGGACGGCAACATCCTGGGGCACAAGCTGGAGTACAACTACAACAGCCACAACGTCTATATC
ATGGCCGACAAGCAGAAGAACGGCATCAAGGTGAACTTCAAGATCCGCCACAACATCGAGGACGGCAGCG
TGCAGCTCGCCGACCACTACCAGCAGAACACCCCCATCGGCGACGGCCCCGTGCTGCTGCCCGACAACCA
CTACCTGAGCACCCAGTCCAAGCTGAGCAAAGACCCCAACGAGAAGCGCGATCACATGGTCCTGCTGGAG
TTCGTGACCGCCGCCGGGATCACTCTCGGCATGGACGAGCTGTACAAGTCCGGCCGGACTCAGATCCGAA
AGCAAGCCAGGATGGATATTTACGACACTCAAACCTTGGGGGTTGTGGTCTTTGGAGGATTCATGGTTGT
TTCTGCCATTGGCATCTTCCTGGTGTCGACTTTCTCCATGAAGGAAACGTCATATGAAGAAGCCCTAGCC
AACCAGCGCAAGGAGATGGCGAAAACTCACCACCAGAAAGTCGAGAAGAAAAAGAAGGAGAAAACAGTGG
AGAAGAAAGGAAAGACCAAGAAAAAGGAAGAGAAACCTAATGGGAAGATACCTGATCATGATCCAGCCCC
CAATGTGACTGTCCTCCTTCGAGAACCAGTGCGGGCTCCTGCTGTGGCTGTGGCTCCAACCCCAGTGCAG
CCCCCCATTATCGTTGCTCCTGTCGCCACAGTTCCGGCCATGCCCCAGGAGAAGCTGGCCTCCTCCCCCA
AGGACAAAAAGAAGAAGGAGAAAAAAGTGGCAAAAGTGGAACCAGCTGTCAGCTCTGTAGTGAATTCCAT
CCAGGTTCTCACTTCGAAGGCTGCCATCTTGGAAACTGCTCCCAAGGAGGTGCCGATGGTGGTGGTGCCC
CCAGTGGGTGCCAAGGGCAACACACCAGCCACTGGCACTACTCAGGGCAAAAAGGCGGAGGGGACTCAGA
ATCAAAGCAAAAAGGCTGAAGGAGCCCCAAACCAGGGCAGAAAGGCAGAGGGAACCCCAAACCAGGGCAA
AAAGACAGAGGGAACCCCAAACCAAGGGAAAAAGGCAGAGGGAACCCCAAACCAAGGCAAAAAGGCAGAA
GGAACCCCAAACCAAGGCAAAAAGGCGGAGGGGGCCCAGAACCAGGGTAAAAAGGTAGATACAACCCCAA
ACCAGGGGAAAAAGGTGGAGGGGGCCCCAACCCAGGGCAGAAAGGCCGAGGGGGCTCAGAACCAGGCCAA
AAAGGTAGAAGGGGCCCAGAACCAGGGCAAAAAGGCAGAGGGGGCCCAGAATCAGGGCAAAAAGGGAGAG
GGGGCCCAGAACCAGGGCAGGAAGGCCGAGGGGGCCCAGAACCAGGGCAGGAAGGCCGAGGGGGCCCAGA
ATCAGGGCAAGAAGGCCGAGGGGGCCCAGAATCAGGGCAAGAAGGCCGAGGGGGCCCAGAATCAGGGCAA
GAAGGCTGAGGGGGCTCAGAACCAGGGCAAAAAGGCCGAGGGGGCTCAGAACCAGGGCAAAAAAGTAGAA
GGGGCCCAGAACCAGGGCAAGAAGGCTGAGGGTGCCCAGAACCAGGGCAAAAAGGCCGAGGGGGCCCAGA
ATCAGGGCAAAAAGGCCGAGGGGGCCCAGAACCAGGGCAAGAAGGCAGAGGGGGCCCAGAACCAGGGCAA
GAAGGCCGAGGGGGCCCAGAACCAGGACAAGAAGGCCGAGGGGGCCCAGAACCAGGGCAGGAAGGCCGAG
GGGGCCCAGAACCAGGGCAGGAAGGCCGAGGGGGCCCAGAACCAGGGCAAGAAGGCCGAGGGGGCCCAGA
ACCAGGGCAAGAAGGCCGAGGGGGCCCCGAACCAGGGCAAGAAGGCCGAGGGGACCCCGAACCAGGGCAA
GAAGGCCGAGGGGGCCCAGAACCAGGGCAAGAAGGCCGAGGGGGCCCAGAACCAGGGCAAGAAGGCCGAG
GGGACCCCGAACCAGGGCAAGAAGGCCGAGGGGGCCCAGAACCAGGGCAAGAAGGCCGAGGGGGCCCAGA
ACCAGGGCAAGAAGGCCGAGGGGGCCCAGAACCAGGGCAAGAAGGCCGAGGGGGCCCAGAACCAGGGCAA
GAAGGCCGAGGGGGCCCAGAACCAGGGCAAGAAGGCCGAGGGTGCTCAGAACCAGGGCAAAAAAGTAGAA
GGGGCCCAGAACCAGGGCAAGAAGGCCGAGGGGGCCCAGAACCAGGGCAAGAAGGCCGAGGGGGCTCAGA
ACCAGGGCAAAAAGGCCGAGGGAGCCCAGAACCAGGGCCAAAAAGGAGAGGGAGCCCAGAATCAGGGTAA
AAAGACAGAAGGGGCTCAGGGCAAAAAAGTAGAAGGGGCCCAGAACCAGGGCAAGAAGGCCGAGGGGGCC
CAGAACCAGGGCAAAAAGGCAGATTCGGTTGCTAATCAGGGCACAAAGGTAGAGGGTATTACAAACCAGG
GGAAAAAAGCAGAAGGGTCCCCCAGTGAAGGCAAAAAGGCAGAAGGGTCCCCCAACCAAGGCAAAAAGGC
AGACGCAGCTGCCAATCAGGGTAAAAAGACAGAGTCAGCTTCTGTCCAGGGCAGAAATACAGATGTGGCC
CAGAGCCCAGAGGCACCAAAGCAAGAGGCTCCTGCCAAGAAGAAGTCTGGTTCAAAGAAAAAAGGTGAGC
CTGGGCCCCCAGATGCCGACGGCCCTCTCTACCTCCCCTACAAGACGCTGGTCTCCACGGTTGGGAGCAT
GGTGTTCAACGAGGGCGAGGCCCAGCGGCTCATCGAGATCCTGTCTGAGAAGGCTGGCATCATTCAGGAC
ACCTGGCACAAGGCCACTCAGAAGGGTGACCCTGTGGCGATTCTGAAACGCCAGCTGGAAGAGAAGGAAA
AACTGCTGGCCACAGAACAGGAAGATGCGGCTGTCGCCAAGAGCAAACTGAGGGAGCTCAACAAGGAGAT
GGCAGCAGAAAAGGCCAAAGCAGCAGCCGGGGAGGCCAAAGTGAAAAAGCAGCTGGTGGCCCGGGAGCAG
GAGATCACGGCTGTGCAGGCACGCATGCAGGCCAGCTACCGGGAGCACGTGAAGGAGGTGCAGCAGCTGC
AGGGCAAGATCCGGACTCTTCAGGAGCAGCTGGAGAATGGCCCCAACACGCAGCTGGCCCGCCTGCAGCA
GGAGAACTCCATCCTGCGGGATGCCTTGAACCAGGCCACGAGCCAGGTGGAGAGCAAGCAGAGCGCAGAG
CTGGCCAAGCTTCGGCAGGAGCTCAGCAAGGTCAGCAAAGAGCTGGTGGAGAAGTCAGAGGCTGTGCGGC
AAGATGAGCAGCAGCGGAAAGCTCTGGAAGCCAAGGCAGCTGCCTTCGAGAAGCAGGTCCTGCAGCTGCA
GGCGTCCCACAGGGAGAGTGAGGAGGCCCTGCAGAAGCGCCTGGACGAGGTCAGCCGGGAGCTGTGCCAC
ACGCAGAGCAGCCACGCCAGCCTCCGGGCGGATGCCGAGAAGGCCCAGGAGCAACAGCAGCAGATGGCCG
AGCTGCACAGCAAGTTACAGTCCTCCGAGGCGGAGGTGCGCAGCAAATGCGAGGAGCTGAGTGGCCTCCA
CGGGCAGCTCCAGGAGGCCAGGGCGGAGAACTCCCAGCTCACAGAGAGAATCCGTTCCATTGAGGCCCTG
CTGGAGGCGGGCCAGGCGCGGGATGCCCAGGACGTCCAGGCCAGCCAGGCGGAGGCTGACCAGCAGCAGA
CTCGCCTCAAGGAGCTGGAGTCCCAGGTGTCGGGTCTGGAGAAGGAGGCCATCGAGCTCAGGGAGGCCGT
CGAGCAGCAGAAAGTGAAGAACAATGACCTCCGGGAGAAGAACTGGAAGGCCATGGAGGCACTGGCCACG
GCCGAGCAGGCCTGCAAGGAGAAGCTGCACTCCCTGACCCAGGCCAAGGAGGAATCGGAGAAGCAGCTCT
GTCTGATTGAGGCGCAGACCATGGAGGCCCTGCTGGCTCTGCTCCCAGAACTCTCTGTCTTGGCACAACA
GAATTACACCGAGTGGCTGCAGGATCTCAAAGAGAAAGGCCCCACGCTGCTGAAGCACCCGCCAGCTCCC
GCGGAGCCCTCCTCGGACCTGGCCTCCAAGTTGAGGGAGGCCGAGGAGACGCAGAGCACACTGCAGGCCG
AGTGTGACCAGTACCGCAGCATCCTGGCGGAGACGGAGGGCATGCTCAGAGACCTGCAGAAGAGCGTGGA
GGAGGAGCAGGTGTGGAGGGCCAAGGTGGGCGCCGCAGAGGAGGAGCTCCAGAAGTCCCGGGTCACAGTG
AAGCATCTCGAAGAGATTGTAGAGAAGCTAAAAGGAGAACTTGAAAGTTCGGACCAGGTGAGGGAGCACA
CGTTGCATTTGGAGGCAGAGCTGGAAAAGCACATGGCGGCCGCCAGCGCCGAGTGCCAGAACTACGCCAA
GGAGGTGGCAGGGCTGAGGCAACTTCTCCTAGAATCTCAATCTCAGCTCGATGCCGCCAAGAGCGAAGCC
CAGAAACAGAGCGATGAGCTTGCCCTGGTCAGGCAGCAGTTGAGTGAAATGAAGAGCCACGTAGAGGATG
GTGACATAGCTGGGGCCCCAGCTTCCTCCCCAGAGGCGCCCCCAGCCGAGCAGGACCCCGTTCAGCTGAA
GACGCAGCTGGAGTGGACAGAAGCCATCCTGGAGGATGAGCAGACACAGCGGCAGAAGCTCACGGCCGAG
TTTGAGGAGGCTCAGACCTCGGCATGTCGGTTACAAGAAGAATTGGAGAAGCTCCGCACAGCCGGCCCCC
TAGAGTCTTCAGAAACAGAGGAGGCCTCACAGCTGAAGGAGAGACTAGAAAAAGAGAAGAAGTTAACAAG
TGACCTGGGGCGCGCCGCCACCCGCCTGCAGGAATTGCTGAAAACAACCCAAGAACAATTAGCACGTGAA
AAGGATACAGTGAAAAAGCTTCAAGAGCAGTTAGAGAAAGCTGAGGACGGCTCCTCAAGCAAGGAGGGCA
CCAGCGTGTGACTCGAGTCTAGAGGGCCCGTTTAAACCCGCTGATCAGCCTCGACTGTGCCTTCTAGTTG
CCAGCCATCTGTTGTTTGCCCCTCCCCCGTGCCTTCCTTGACCCTGGAAGGTGCCACTCCCACTGTCCTT
TCCTAATAAAATGAGGAAATTGCATCGCATTGTCTGAGTAGGTGTCATTCTATTCTGGGGGGTGGGGTGG
GGCAGGACAGCAAGGGGGAGGATTGGGAAGACAATAGCAGGCATGCTGGGGATGCGGTGGGCTCTATGGC
TTCTGAGGCGGAAAGAACCAGCTGGGGCTCTAGGGGGTATCCCC
[124 nt withheld, positions 6695-6818]
C
[91 nt withheld, positions 6820-6910]
A
[49 nt withheld, positions 6912-6960]
CCTTTGACGTTGGAGTCCACGTTCTTT
[37 nt withheld, positions 6988-7024]
ACCCTATCTCGGTCTATTCTTTTGATTTATAAGGGATTTTGCCGATTTCGGCCTATTGGTTAAAAAATGA
GCTGATTTAACAAAAATTTAACGCGAATTAATTCTGTGGAATGTGTGTCAGTTAGGGTGTGGAAAGTCCC
CAGGCTCCCCAGCAGGCAGAAGTATGCAAAGCATGCATCTCAATTAGTCAGCAACCAGGTGTGGAAAGTC
CCCAGGCTCCCCAGCAGGCAGAAGTATGCAAAGCATGCATCTCAATTAGTCAGCAACCATAGTCCCGCCC
CTAACTCCGCCCATCCCGCCCCTAACTCCGCCCAGTTCCGCCCATTCTCCGCCCCATGGCTGACTAATTT
TTTTTATTTATGCAGAGGCCGAGGCCGCCTCTGCCTCTGAGCTATTCCAGAAGTAGTGAGGAGGCTTTTT
TGGAGGCCTAGGCTTTTGCAAAAAGCTCCCGGGAGCTTGTATATCCATTTTCGGATCTGATCAGCACGTG
TTGACAATTAATCATCGGCATAGTATATCGGCATAGTATAATACGACAAGGTGAGGAACTAAACCATGGC
CAAGTTGACCAGTGCCGTTCCGGTGCTCACCGCGCGCGACGTCGCCGGAGCGGTCGAGTTCTGGACCGAC
CGGCTCGGGTTCTCCCGGGACTTCGTGGAGGACGACTTCGCCGGTGTGGTCCGGGACGACGTGACCCTGT
TCATCAGCGCGGTCCAGGACCAGGTGGTGCCGGACAACACCCTGGCCTGGGTGTGGGTGCGCGGCCTGGA
CGAGCTGTACGCCGAGTGGTCGGAGGTCGTGTCCACGAACTTCCGGGACGCCTCCGGGCCGGCCATGACC
GAGATCGGCGAGCAGCCGTGGGGGCGGGAGTTCGCCCTGCGCGACCCGGCCGGCAACTGCGTGCACTTCG
TGGCCGAGGAGCAGGACTGACACGTGCTACGAGATTTCGATTCCACCGCCGCCTTCTATGAAAGGTTGGG
CTTCGGAATCGTTTTCCGGGACGCCGGCTGGATGATCCTCCAGCGCGGGGATCTCATGCTGGAGTTCTTC
GCCCACCCCAACTTGTTTATTGCAGCTTATAATGGTTACAAATAAAGCAATAGCATCACAAATTTCACAA
ATAAAGCATTTTTTTCACTGCATTCTAGTTGTGGTTTGTCCAAACTCATCAATGTATCTTATCATGTCTG
TATACCGTCGACCTCTAGCTAGAGCTTGGCGTAATCATGGTCATAGCTGTTTCCTGTGTGAAATTGTTAT
CCGCTCACAATTCCACACAACATACGAGCCGGAAGCATAAAGTGTAAAGCCTGGGGTGCCTAATGAGTGA
GCTAACTCACATTAATTGCGTTGCGCTCACTGCCCGCTTTCCAGTCGGGAAACCTGTCGTGCCAGCTGCA
TTAATGAATCGGCCAACGCGCGGGGAGAGGCGGTTTGCGTATTGGGCGCTCTTCCGCTTCCTCGCTCACT
GACTCGCTGCGCTCGGTCGTTCGGCTGCGGCGAGCGGTATCAGCTCACTCAAAGGCGGTAATACGGTTAT
CCACAGAATCAGGGGATAACGCAGGAAAGAACATGTGAGCAAAAGGCCAGCAAAAGGCCAGGAACCGTAA
AAAGGCCGCGTTGCTGGCGTTTTTCCATAGGCTCCGCCCCCCTGACGAGCATCACAAAAATCGACGCTCA
AGTCAGAGGTGGCGAAACCCGACAGGACTATAAAGATACCAGGCGTTTCCCCCTGGAAGCTCCCTCGTGC
GCTCTCCTGTTCCGACCCTGCCGCTTACCGGATACCTGTCCGCCTTTCTCCCTTCGGGAAGCGTGGCGCT
TTCTCATAGCTCACGCTGTAGGTATCTCAGTTCGGTGTAGGTCGTTCGCTCCAAGCTGGGCTGTGTGCAC
GAACCCCCCGTTCAGCCCGACCGCTGCGCCTTATCCGGTAACTATCGTCTTGAGTCCAACCCGGTAAGAC
ACGACTTATCGCCACTGGCAGCAGCCACTGGTAACAGGATTAGCAGAGCGAGGTATGTAGGCGGTGCTAC
AGAGTTCTTGAAGTGGTGGCCTAACTACGGCTACACTAGAAGAACAGTATTTGGTATCTGCGCTCTGCTG
AAGCCAGTTACCTTCGGAAAAAGAGTTGGTAGCTCTTGATCCGGCAAACAAACCACCGCTGGTAGCGGTG
GTTTTTTTGTTTGCAAGCAGCAGATTACGCGCAGAAAAAAAGGATCTCAAGAAGATCCTTTGATCTTTTC
TACGGGGTCTGACGCTCAGTGGAACGAAAACTCACGTTAAGGGATTTTGGTCATGAGATTATCAAAAAGG
ATCTTCACCTAGATCCTTTTAAATTAAAAATGAAGTTTTAAATCAATCTAAAGTATATATGAGTAAACTT
GGTCTGACAGTTACCAATGCTTAATCAGTGAGGCACCTATCTCAGCGATCTGTCTATTTCGTTCATCCAT
AGTTGCCTGACTCCCCGTCGTGTAGATAACTACGATACGGGAGGGCTTACCATCTGGCCCCAGTGCTGCA
ATGATACCGCGAGACCCACGCTCACCGGCTCCAGATTTATCAGCAATAAACCAGCCAGCCGGAAGGGCCG
AGCGCAGAAGTGGTCCTGCAACTTTATCCGCCTCCATCCAGTCTATTAATTGTTGCCGGGAAGCTAGAGT
AAGTAGTTCGCCAGTTAATAGTTTGCGCAACGTTGTTGCCATTGCTACAGGCATCGTGGTGTCACGCTCG
TCGTTTGGTATGGCTTCATTCAGCTCCGGTTCCCAACGATCAAGGCGAGTTACATGATCCCCCATGTTGT
GCAAAAAAGCGGTTAGCTCCTTCGGTCCTCCGATCGTTGTCAGAAGTAAGTTGGCCGCAGTGTTATCACT
CATGGTTATGGCAGCACTGCATAATTCTCTTACTGTCATGCCATCCGTAAGATGCTTTTCTGTGACTGGT
GAGTACTCAACCAAGTCATTCTGAGAATAGTGTATGCGGCGACCGAGTTGCTCTTGCCCGGCGTCAATAC
GGGATAATACCGCGCCACATAGCAGAACTTTAAAAGTGCTCATCATTGGAAAACGTTCTTCGGGGCGAAA
ACTCTCAAGGATCTTACCGCTGTTGAGATCCAGTTCGATGTAACCCACTCGTGCACCCAACTGATCTTCA
GCATCTTTTACTTTCACCAGCGTTTCTGGGTGAGCAAAAACAGGAAGGCAAAATGCCGCAAAAAAGGGAA
TAAGGGCGACACGGAAATGTTGAATACTCATACTCTTCCTTTTTCAATATTATTGAAGCATTTATCAGGG
TTATTGTCTCATGAGCGGATACATATTTGAATGTATTTAGAAAAATAAACAAATAGGGGTTCCGCGCACA
TTTCCCCGAAAAGTGCCACCTGACGTC
